>Addgene plasmid #186022 | lentiCRISPR v2-sgDHODH-4 | addgene full sequence | sequence record 364862 | Addgene NGS Result
TTGGGCGCTCTTCCGCTTCCTCGCTCACTGACTCGCTGCGCTCGGTCGTTCGGCTGCGGCGAGCGGTATC
AGCTCACTCAAAGGCGGTAATACGGTTATCCACAGAATCAGGGGATAACGCAGGAAAGAACATGTGAGCA
AAAGGCCAGCAAAAGGCCAGGAACCGTAAAAAGGCCGCGTTGCTGGCGTTTTTCCATAGGCTCCGCCCCC
CTGACGAGCATCACAAAAATCGACGCTCAAGTCAGAGGTGGCGAAACCCGACAGGACTATAAAGATACCA
GGCGTTTCCCCCTGGAAGCTCCCTCGTGCGCTCTCCTGTTCCGACCCTGCCGCTTACCGGATACCTGTCC
GCCTTTCTCCCTTCGGGAAGCGTGGCGCTTTCTCATAGCTCACGCTGTAGGTATCTCAGTTCGGTGTAGG
TCGTTCGCTCCAAGCTGGGCTGTGTGCACGAACCCCCCGTTCAGCCCGACCGCTGCGCCTTATCCGGTAA
CTATCGTCTTGAGTCCAACCCGGTAAGACACGACTTATCGCCACTGGCAGCAGCCACTGGTAACAGGATT
AGCAGAGCGAGGTATGTAGGCGGTGCTACAGAGTTCTTGAAGTGGTGGCCTAACTACGGCTACACTAGAA
GAACAGTATTTGGTATCTGCGCTCTGCTGAAGCCAGTTACCTTCGGAAAAAGAGTTGGTAGCTCTTGATC
CGGCAAACAAACCACCGCTGGTAGCGGTGGTTTTTTTGTTTGCAAGCAGCAGATTACGCGCAGAAAAAAA
GGATCTCAAGAAGATCCTTTGATCTTTTCTACGGGGTCTGACGCTCAGTGGAACGAAAACTCACGTTAAG
GGATTTTGGTCATGAGATTATCAAAAAGGATCTTCACCTAGATCCTTTTAAATTAAAAATGAAGTTTTAA
ATCAATCTAAAGTATATATGAGTAAACTTGGTCTGACAGTTACCAATGCTTAATCAGTGAGGCACCTATC
TCAGCGATCTGTCTATTTCGTTCATCCATAGTTGCCTGACTCCCCGTCGTGTAGATAACTACGATACGGG
AGGGCTTACCATCTGGCCCCAGTGCTGCAATGATACCGCGAGACCCACGCTCACCGGCTCCAGATTTATC
AGCAATAAACCAGCCAGCCGGAAGGGCCGAGCGCAGAAGTGGTCCTGCAACTTTATCCGCCTCCATCCAG
TCTATTAATTGTTGCCGGGAAGCTAGAGTAAGTAGTTCGCCAGTTAATAGTTTGCGCAACGTTGTTGCCA
TTGCTACAGGCATCGTGGTGTCACGCTCGTCGTTTGGTATGGCTTCATTCAGCTCCGGTTCCCAACGATC
AAGGCGAGTTACATGATCCCCCATGTTGTGCAAAAAAGCGGTTAGCTCCTTCGGTCCTCCGATCGTTGTC
AGAAGTAAGTTGGCCGCAGTGTTATCACTCATGGTTATGGCAGCACTGCATAATTCTCTTACTGTCATGC
CATCCGTAAGATGCTTTTCTGTGACTGGTGAGTACTCAACCAAGTCATTCTGAGAATAGTGTATGCGGCG
ACCGAGTTGCTCTTGCCCGGCGTCAATACGGGATAATACCGCGCCACATAGCAGAACTTTAAAAGTGCTC
ATCATTGGAAAACGTTCTTCGGGGCGAAAACTCTCAAGGATCTTACCGCTGTTGAGATCCAGTTCGATGT
AACCCACTCGTGCACCCAACTGATCTTCAGCATCTTTTACTTTCACCAGCGTTTCTGGGTGAGCAAAAAC
AGGAAGGCAAAATGCCGCAAAAAAGGGAATAAGGGCGACACGGAAATGTTGAATACTCATACTCTTCCTT
TTTCAATATTATTGAAGCATTTATCAGGGTTATTGTCTCATGAGCGGATACATATTTGAATGTATTTAGA
AAAATAAACAAATAGGGGTTCCGCGCACATTTCCCCGAAAAGTGCCACCTGACGTCGACGGATCGGGAGA
TCTCCCGATCCCCTATGGTGCACTCTCAGTACAATCTGCTCTGATGCCGCATAGTTAAGCCAGTATCTGC
TCCCTGCTTGTGTGTTGGAGGTCGCTGAGTAGTGCGCGAGCAAAATTTAAGCTACAACAAGGCAAGGCTT
GACCGACAATTGCATGAAGAATCTGCTTAGGGTTAGGCGTTTTGCGCTGCTTCGCGATGTACGGGCCAGA
TATACGCGTTGACATTGATTATTGACTAGTTATTAATAGTAATCAATTACGGGGTCATTAGTTCATAGCC
CATATATGGAGTTCCGCGTTACATAACTTACGGTAAATGGCCCGCCTGGCTGACCGCCCAACGACCCCCG
CCCATTGACGTCAATAATGACGTATGTTCCCATAGTAACGCCAATAGGGACTTTCCATTGACGTCAATGG
GTGGAGTATTTACGGTAAACTGCCCACTTGGCAGTACATCAAGTGTATCATATGCCAAGTACGCCCCCTA
TTGACGTCAATGACGGTAAATGGCCCGCCTGGCATTATGCCCAGTACATGACCTTATGGGACTTTCCTAC
TTGGCAGTACATCTACGTATTAGTCATCGCTATTACCATGGTGATGCGGTTTTGGCAGTACATCAATGGG
CGTGGATAGCGGTTTGACTCACGGGGATTTCCAAGTCTCCACCCCATTGACGTCAATGGGAGTTTGTTTT
GGCACCAAAATCAACGGGACTTTCCAAAATGTCGTAACAACTCCGCCCCATTGACGCAAATGGGCGGTAG
GCGTGTACGGTGGGAGGTCTATATAAGCAGCGCGTTTTGCCTGTACTGGGTCTCTCTGGTTAGACCAGAT
CTGAGCCTGGGAGCTCTCTGGCTAACTAGGGAACCCACTGCTTAAGCCTCAATAAAGCTTGCCTTGAGTG
CTTCAAGTAGTGTGTGCCCGTCTGTTGTGTGACTCTGGTAACTAGAGATCCCTCAGACCCTTTTAGTCAG
TGTGGAAAATCTCTAGCAGTGGCGCCCGAACAGGGACTTGAAAGCGAAAGGGAAACCAGAGGAGCTCTCT
CGACGCAGGACTCGGCTTGCTGAAGCGCGCACGGCAAGAGGCGAGGGGCGGCGACTGGTGAGTACGCCAA
AAATTTTGACTAGCGGAGGCTAGAAGGAGAGAGATGGGTGCGAGAGCGTCAGTATTAAGCGGGGGAGAAT
TAGATCGCGATGGGAAAAAATTCGGTTAAGGCCAGGGGGAAAGAAAAAATATAAATTAAAACATATAGTA
TGGGCAAGCAGGGAGCTAGAACGATTCGCAGTTAATCCTGGCCTGTTAGAAACATCAGAAGGCTGTAGAC
AAATACTGGGACAGCTACAACCATCCCTTCAGACAGGATCAGAAGAACTTAGATCATTATATAATACAGT
AGCAACCCTCTATTGTGTGCATCAAAGGATAGAGATAAAAGACACCAAGGAAGCTTTAGACAAGATAGAG
GAAGAGCAAAACAAAAGTAAGACCACCGCACAGCAAGCGGCCGCTGATCTTCAGACCTGGAGGAGGAGAT
ATGAGGGACAATTGGAGAAGTGAATTATATAAATATAAAGTAGTAAAAATTGAACCATTAGGAGTAGCAC
CCACCAAGGCAAAGAGAAGAGTGGTGCAGAGAGAAAAAAGAGCAGTGGGAATAGGAGCTTTGTTCCTTGG
GTTCTTGGGAGCAGCAGGAAGCACTATGGGCGCAGCGTCAATGACGCTGACGGTACAGGCCAGACAATTA
TTGTCTGGTATAGTGCAGCAGCAGAACAATTTGCTGAGGGCTATTGAGGCGCAACAGCATCTGTTGCAAC
TCACAGTCTGGGGCATCAAGCAGCTCCAGGCAAGAATCCTGGCTGTGGAAAGATACCTAAAGGATCAACA
GCTCCTGGGGATTTGGGGTTGCTCTGGAAAACTCATTTGCACCACTGCTGTGCCTTGGAATGCTAGTTGG
AGTAATAAATCTCTGGAACAGATTTGGAATCACACGACCTGGATGGAGTGGGACAGAGAAATTAACAATT
ACACAAGCTTAATACACTCCTTAATTGAAGAATCGCAAAACCAGCAAGAAAAGAATGAACAAGAATTATT
GGAATTAGATAAATGGGCAAGTTTGTGGAATTGGTTTAACATAACAAATTGGCTGTGGTATATAAAATTA
TTCATAATGATAGTAGGAGGCTTGGTAGGTTTAAGAATAGTTTTTGCTGTACTTTCTATAGTGAATAGAG
TTAGGCAGGGATATTCACCATTATCGTTTCAGACCCACCTCCCAACCCCGAGGGGACCCGACAGGCCCGA
AGGAATAGAAGAAGAAGGTGGAGAGAGAGACAGAGACAGATCCATTCGATTAGTGAACGGATCGGCACTG
CGTGCGCCAATTCTGCAGACAAATGGCAGTATTCATCCACAATTTTAAAAGAAAAGGGGGGATTGGGGGG
TACAGTGCAGGGGAAAGAATAGTAGACATAATAGCAACAGACATACAAACTAAAGAATTACAAAAACAAA
TTACAAAAATTCAAAATTTTCGGGTTTATTACAGGGACAGCAGAGATCCAGTTTGGTTAATTAAGGTACC
GAGGGCCTATTTCCCATGATTCCTTCATATTTGCATATACGATACAAGGCTGTTAGAGAGATAATTAGAA
TTAATTTGACTGTAAACACAAAGATATTAGTACAAAATACGTGACGTAGAAAGTAATAATTTCTTGGGTA
GTTTGCAGTTTTAAAATTATGTTTTAAAATGGACTATCATATGCTTACCGTAACTTGAAAGTATTTCGAT
TTCTTGGCTTTATATATCTTGTGGAAAGGACGAAACACCGTGAGTTGATAAATCCCGGAGGTTTTAGAGC
TAGAAATAGCAAGTTAAAATAAGGCTAGTCCGTTATCAACTTGAAAAAGTGGCACCGAGTCGGTGCTTTT
TTGAATTCGCTAGCTAGGTCTTGAAAGGAGTGGGAATTGGCTCCGGTGCCCGTCAGTGGGCAGAGCGCAC
ATCGCCCACAGTCCCCGAGAAGTTGGGGGGAGGGGTCGGCAATTGATCCGGTGCCTAGAGAAGGTGGCGC
GGGGTAAACTGGGAAAGTGATGTCGTGTACTGGCTCCGCCTTTTTCCCGAGGGTGGGGGAGAACCGTATA
TAAGTGCAGTAGTCGCCGTGAACGTTCTTTTTCGCAACGGGTTTGCCGCCAGAACACAGGACCGGTTCTA
GAGCGCTGCCACCATGGACAAGAAGTACAGCATCGGCCTGGACATCGGCACCAACTCTGTGGGCTGGGCC
GTGATCACCGACGAGTACAAGGTGCCCAGCAAGAAATTCAAGGTGCTGGGCAACACCGACCGGCACAGCA
TCAAGAAGAACCTGATCGGAGCCCTGCTGTTCGACAGCGGCGAAACAGCCGAGGCCACCCGGCTGAAGAG
AACCGCCAGAAGAAGATACACCAGACGGAAGAACCGGATCTGCTATCTGCAAGAGATCTTCAGCAACGAG
ATGGCCAAGGTGGACGACAGCTTCTTCCACAGACTGGAAGAGTCCTTCCTGGTGGAAGAGGATAAGAAGC
ACGAGCGGCACCCCATCTTCGGCAACATCGTGGACGAGGTGGCCTACCACGAGAAGTACCCCACCATCTA
CCACCTGAGAAAGAAACTGGTGGACAGCACCGACAAGGCCGACCTGCGGCTGATCTATCTGGCCCTGGCC
CACATGATCAAGTTCCGGGGCCACTTCCTGATCGAGGGCGACCTGAACCCCGACAACAGCGACGTGGACA
AGCTGTTCATCCAGCTGGTGCAGACCTACAACCAGCTGTTCGAGGAAAACCCCATCAACGCCAGCGGCGT
GGACGCCAAGGCCATCCTGTCTGCCAGACTGAGCAAGAGCAGACGGCTGGAAAATCTGATCGCCCAGCTG
CCCGGCGAGAAGAAGAATGGCCTGTTCGGAAACCTGATTGCCCTGAGCCTGGGCCTGACCCCCAACTTCA
AGAGCAACTTCGACCTGGCCGAGGATGCCAAACTGCAGCTGAGCAAGGACACCTACGACGACGACCTGGA
CAACCTGCTGGCCCAGATCGGCGACCAGTACGCCGACCTGTTTCTGGCCGCCAAGAACCTGTCCGACGCC
ATCCTGCTGAGCGACATCCTGAGAGTGAACACCGAGATCACCAAGGCCCCCCTGAGCGCCTCTATGATCA
AGAGATACGACGAGCACCACCAGGACCTGACCCTGCTGAAAGCTCTCGTGCGGCAGCAGCTGCCTGAGAA
GTACAAAGAGATTTTCTTCGACCAGAGCAAGAACGGCTACGCCGGCTACATTGACGGCGGAGCCAGCCAG
GAAGAGTTCTACAAGTTCATCAAGCCCATCCTGGAAAAGATGGACGGCACCGAGGAACTGCTCGTGAAGC
TGAACAGAGAGGACCTGCTGCGGAAGCAGCGGACCTTCGACAACGGCAGCATCCCCCACCAGATCCACCT
GGGAGAGCTGCACGCCATTCTGCGGCGGCAGGAAGATTTTTACCCATTCCTGAAGGACAACCGGGAAAAG
ATCGAGAAGATCCTGACCTTCCGCATCCCCTACTACGTGGGCCCTCTGGCCAGGGGAAACAGCAGATTCG
CCTGGATGACCAGAAAGAGCGAGGAAACCATCACCCCCTGGAACTTCGAGGAAGTGGTGGACAAGGGCGC
TTCCGCCCAGAGCTTCATCGAGCGGATGACCAACTTCGATAAGAACCTGCCCAACGAGAAGGTGCTGCCC
AAGCACAGCCTGCTGTACGAGTACTTCACCGTGTATAACGAGCTGACCAAAGTGAAATACGTGACCGAGG
GAATGAGAAAGCCCGCCTTCCTGAGCGGCGAGCAGAAAAAGGCCATCGTGGACCTGCTGTTCAAGACCAA
CCGGAAAGTGACCGTGAAGCAGCTGAAAGAGGACTACTTCAAGAAAATCGAGTGCTTCGACTCCGTGGAA
ATCTCCGGCGTGGAAGATCGGTTCAACGCCTCCCTGGGCACATACCACGATCTGCTGAAAATTATCAAGG
ACAAGGACTTCCTGGACAATGAGGAAAACGAGGACATTCTGGAAGATATCGTGCTGACCCTGACACTGTT
TGAGGACAGAGAGATGATCGAGGAACGGCTGAAAACCTATGCCCACCTGTTCGACGACAAAGTGATGAAG
CAGCTGAAGCGGCGGAGATACACCGGCTGGGGCAGGCTGAGCCGGAAGCTGATCAACGGCATCCGGGACA
AGCAGTCCGGCAAGACAATCCTGGATTTCCTGAAGTCCGACGGCTTCGCCAACAGAAACTTCATGCAGCT
GATCCACGACGACAGCCTGACCTTTAAAGAGGACATCCAGAAAGCCCAGGTGTCCGGCCAGGGCGATAGC
CTGCACGAGCACATTGCCAATCTGGCCGGCAGCCCCGCCATTAAGAAGGGCATCCTGCAGACAGTGAAGG
TGGTGGACGAGCTCGTGAAAGTGATGGGCCGGCACAAGCCCGAGAACATCGTGATCGAAATGGCCAGAGA
GAACCAGACCACCCAGAAGGGACAGAAGAACAGCCGCGAGAGAATGAAGCGGATCGAAGAGGGCATCAAA
GAGCTGGGCAGCCAGATCCTGAAAGAACACCCCGTGGAAAACACCCAGCTGCAGAACGAGAAGCTGTACC
TGTACTACCTGCAGAATGGGCGGGATATGTACGTGGACCAGGAACTGGACATCAACCGGCTGTCCGACTA
CGATGTGGACCATATCGTGCCTCAGAGCTTTCTGAAGGACGACTCCATCGACAACAAGGTGCTGACCAGA
AGCGACAAGAACCGGGGCAAGAGCGACAACGTGCCCTCCGAAGAGGTCGTGAAGAAGATGAAGAACTACT
GGCGGCAGCTGCTGAACGCCAAGCTGATTACCCAGAGAAAGTTCGACAATCTGACCAAGGCCGAGAGAGG
CGGCCTGAGCGAACTGGATAAGGCCGGCTTCATCAAGAGACAGCTGGTGGAAACCCGGCAGATCACAAAG
CACGTGGCACAGATCCTGGACTCCCGGATGAACACTAAGTACGACGAGAATGACAAGCTGATCCGGGAAG
TGAAAGTGATCACCCTGAAGTCCAAGCTGGTGTCCGATTTCCGGAAGGATTTCCAGTTTTACAAAGTGCG
CGAGATCAACAACTACCACCACGCCCACGACGCCTACCTGAACGCCGTCGTGGGAACCGCCCTGATCAAA
AAGTACCCTAAGCTGGAAAGCGAGTTCGTGTACGGCGACTACAAGGTGTACGACGTGCGGAAGATGATCG
CCAAGAGCGAGCAGGAAATCGGCAAGGCTACCGCCAAGTACTTCTTCTACAGCAACATCATGAACTTTTT
CAAGACCGAGATTACCCTGGCCAACGGCGAGATCCGGAAGCGGCCTCTGATCGAGACAAACGGCGAAACC
GGGGAGATCGTGTGGGATAAGGGCCGGGATTTTGCCACCGTGCGGAAAGTGCTGAGCATGCCCCAAGTGA
ATATCGTGAAAAAGACCGAGGTGCAGACAGGCGGCTTCAGCAAAGAGTCTATCCTGCCCAAGAGGAACAG
CGATAAGCTGATCGCCAGAAAGAAGGACTGGGACCCTAAGAAGTACGGCGGCTTCGACAGCCCCACCGTG
GCCTATTCTGTGCTGGTGGTGGCCAAAGTGGAAAAGGGCAAGTCCAAGAAACTGAAGAGTGTGAAAGAGC
TGCTGGGGATCACCATCATGGAAAGAAGCAGCTTCGAGAAGAATCCCATCGACTTTCTGGAAGCCAAGGG
CTACAAAGAAGTGAAAAAGGACCTGATCATCAAGCTGCCTAAGTACTCCCTGTTCGAGCTGGAAAACGGC
CGGAAGAGAATGCTGGCCTCTGCCGGCGAACTGCAGAAGGGAAACGAACTGGCCCTGCCCTCCAAATATG
TGAACTTCCTGTACCTGGCCAGCCACTATGAGAAGCTGAAGGGCTCCCCCGAGGATAATGAGCAGAAACA
GCTGTTTGTGGAACAGCACAAGCACTACCTGGACGAGATCATCGAGCAGATCAGCGAGTTCTCCAAGAGA
GTGATCCTGGCCGACGCTAATCTGGACAAAGTGCTGTCCGCCTACAACAAGCACCGGGATAAGCCCATCA
GAGAGCAGGCCGAGAATATCATCCACCTGTTTACCCTGACCAATCTGGGAGCCCCTGCCGCCTTCAAGTA
CTTTGACACCACCATCGACCGGAAGAGGTACACCAGCACCAAAGAGGTGCTGGACGCCACCCTGATCCAC
CAGAGCATCACCGGCCTGTACGAGACACGGATCGACCTGTCTCAGCTGGGAGGCGACAAGCGACCTGCCG
CCACAAAGAAGGCTGGACAGGCTAAGAAGAAGAAAGATTACAAAGACGATGACGATAAGGGATCCGGCGC
AACAAACTTCTCTCTGCTGAAACAAGCCGGAGATGTCGAAGAGAATCCTGGACCGACCGAGTACAAGCCC
ACGGTGCGCCTCGCCACCCGCGACGACGTCCCCAGGGCCGTACGCACCCTCGCCGCCGCGTTCGCCGACT
ACCCCGCCACGCGCCACACCGTCGATCCGGACCGCCACATCGAGCGGGTCACCGAGCTGCAAGAACTCTT
CCTCACGCGCGTCGGGCTCGACATCGGCAAGGTGTGGGTCGCGGACGACGGCGCCGCGGTGGCGGTCTGG
ACCACGCCGGAGAGCGTCGAAGCGGGGGCGGTGTTCGCCGAGATCGGCCCGCGCATGGCCGAGTTGAGCG
GTTCCCGGCTGGCCGCGCAGCAACAGATGGAAGGCCTCCTGGCGCCGCACCGGCCCAAGGAGCCCGCGTG
GTTCCTGGCCACCGTCGGAGTCTCGCCCGACCACCAGGGCAAGGGTCTGGGCAGCGCCGTCGTGCTCCCC
GGAGTGGAGGCGGCCGAGCGCGCCGGGGTGCCCGCCTTCCTGGAGACCTCCGCGCCCCGCAACCTCCCCT
TCTACGAGCGGCTCGGCTTCACCGTCACCGCCGACGTCGAGGTGCCCGAAGGACCGCGCACCTGGTGCAT
GACCCGCAAGCCCGGTGCCTGAACGCGTTAAGTCGACAATCAACCTCTGGATTACAAAATTTGTGAAAGA
TTGACTGGTATTCTTAACTATGTTGCTCCTTTTACGCTATGTGGATACGCTGCTTTAATGCCTTTGTATC
ATGCTATTGCTTCCCGTATGGCTTTCATTTTCTCCTCCTTGTATAAATCCTGGTTGCTGTCTCTTTATGA
GGAGTTGTGGCCCGTTGTCAGGCAACGTGGCGTGGTGTGCACTGTGTTTGCTGACGCAACCCCCACTGGT
TGGGGCATTGCCACCACCTGTCAGCTCCTTTCCGGGACTTTCGCTTTCCCCCTCCCTATTGCCACGGCGG
AACTCATCGCCGCCTGCCTTGCCCGCTGCTGGACAGGGGCTCGGCTGTTGGGCACTGACAATTCCGTGGT
GTTGTCGGGGAAATCATCGTCCTTTCCTTGGCTGCTCGCCTGTGTTGCCACCTGGATTCTGCGCGGGACG
TCCTTCTGCTACGTCCCTTCGGCCCTCAATCCAGCGGACCTTCCTTCCCGCGGCCTGCTGCCGGCTCTGC
GGCCTCTTCCGCGTCTTCGCCTTCGCCCTCAGACGAGTCGGATCTCCCTTTGGGCCGCCTCCCCGCGTCG
ACTTTAAGACCAATGACTTACAAGGCAGCTGTAGATCTTAGCCACTTTTTAAAAGAAAAGGGGGGACTGG
AAGGGCTAATTCACTCCCAACGAAGACAAGATCTGCTTTTTGCTTGTACTGGGTCTCTCTGGTTAGACCA
GATCTGAGCCTGGGAGCTCTCTGGCTAACTAGGGAACCCACTGCTTAAGCCTCAATAAAGCTTGCCTTGA
GTGCTTCAAGTAGTGTGTGCCCGTCTGTTGTGTGACTCTGGTAACTAGAGATCCCTCAGACCCTTTTAGT
CAGTGTGGAAAATCTCTAGCAGGGCCCGTTTAAACCCGCTGATCAGCCTCGACTGTGCCTTCTAGTTGCC
AGCCATCTGTTGTTTGCCCCTCCCCCGTGCCTTCCTTGACCCTGGAAGGTGCCACTCCCACTGTCCTTTC
CTAATAAAATGAGGAAATTGCATCGCATTGTCTGAGTAGGTGTCATTCTATTCTGGGGGGTGGGGTGGGG
CAGGACAGCAAGGGGGAGGATTGGGAAGACAATAGCAGGCATGCTGGGGATGCGGTGGGCTCTATGGCTT
CTGAGGCGGAAAGAACCAGCTGGGGCTCTAGGGGGTATCCCC
[124 nt withheld, positions 11243-11366]
C
[91 nt withheld, positions 11368-11458]
A
[49 nt withheld, positions 11460-11508]
CCTTTGACGTTGGAGTCCACGTTCTTT
[37 nt withheld, positions 11536-11572]
ACCCTATCTCGGTCTATTCTTTTGATTTATAAGGGATTTTGCCGATTTCGGCCTATTGGTTAAAAAATGA
GCTGATTTAACAAAAATTTAACGCGAATTAATTCTGTGGAATGTGTGTCAGTTAGGGTGTGGAAAGTCCC
CAGGCTCCCCAGCAGGCAGAAGTATGCAAAGCATGCATCTCAATTAGTCAGCAACCAGGTGTGGAAAGTC
CCCAGGCTCCCCAGCAGGCAGAAGTATGCAAAGCATGCATCTCAATTAGTCAGCAACCATAGTCCCGCCC
CTAACTCCGCCCATCCCGCCCCTAACTCCGCCCAGTTCCGCCCATTCTCCGCCCCATGGCTGACTAATTT
TTTTTATTTATGCAGAGGCCGAGGCCGCCTCTGCCTCTGAGCTATTCCAGAAGTAGTGAGGAGGCTTTTT
TGGAGGCCTAGGCTTTTGCAAAAAGCTCCCGGGAGCTTGTATATCCATTTTCGGATCTGATCAGCACGTG
TTGACAATTAATCATCGGCATAGTATATCGGCATAGTATAATACGACAAGGTGAGGAACTAAACCATGGC
CAAGTTGACCAGTGCCGTTCCGGTGCTCACCGCGCGCGACGTCGCCGGAGCGGTCGAGTTCTGGACCGAC
CGGCTCGGGTTCTCCCGGGACTTCGTGGAGGACGACTTCGCCGGTGTGGTCCGGGACGACGTGACCCTGT
TCATCAGCGCGGTCCAGGACCAGGTGGTGCCGGACAACACCCTGGCCTGGGTGTGGGTGCGCGGCCTGGA
CGAGCTGTACGCCGAGTGGTCGGAGGTCGTGTCCACGAACTTCCGGGACGCCTCCGGGCCGGCCATGACC
GAGATCGGCGAGCAGCCGTGGGGGCGGGAGTTCGCCCTGCGCGACCCGGCCGGCAACTGCGTGCACTTCG
TGGCCGAGGAGCAGGACTGACACGTGCTACGAGATTTCGATTCCACCGCCGCCTTCTATGAAAGGTTGGG
CTTCGGAATCGTTTTCCGGGACGCCGGCTGGATGATCCTCCAGCGCGGGGATCTCATGCTGGAGTTCTTC
GCCCACCCCAACTTGTTTATTGCAGCTTATAATGGTTACAAATAAAGCAATAGCATCACAAATTTCACAA
ATAAAGCATTTTTTTCACTGCATTCTAGTTGTGGTTTGTCCAAACTCATCAATGTATCTTATCATGTCTG
TATACCGTCGACCTCTAGCTAGAGCTTGGCGTAATCATGGTCATAGCTGTTTCCTGTGTGAAATTGTTAT
CCGCTCACAATTCCACACAACATACGAGCCGGAAGCATAAAGTGTAAAGCCTGGGGTGCCTAATGAGTGA
GCTAACTCACATTAATTGCGTTGCGCTCACTGCCCGCTTTCCAGTCGGGAAACCTGTCGTGCCAGCTGCA
TTAATGAATCGGCCAACGCGCGGGGAGAGGCGGTTTGCGTA
Features (pLannotate 1.2.2; 33 found; start..end, strand, type, name):
    191..779     -  rep_origin     ori: high-copy-number ColE1/pMB1/pBR322/pUC origin of replication
    950..1810    -  CDS            AmpR: β-lactamase; bla; confers resistance to ampicillin, carbenicillin, and related antibiotics
   1811..1915    -  promoter       AmpR promoter: bla
   1974..2026    -  misc_feature   bom (fragment): basis of mobility region from pBR322
   2181..2560    +  enhancer       CMV enhancer: human cytomegalovirus immediate early enhancer
   2561..2760    +  promoter       CMV promoter: human cytomegalovirus (CMV) immediate early promoter
   2778..2958    +  LTR            5' LTR (truncated): truncated 5' long terminal repeat (LTR) from HIV-1
   3005..3130    +  misc_feature   HIV-1 Ψ: packaging signal of human immunodeficiency virus type 1
   3114..3477    +  CDS            HIV-1 gag (fragment): gag protein from human immunodeficiency virus 1; gag
   3623..3856    +  misc_feature   RRE: The Rev response element (RRE) of HIV-1 allows for Rev-dependent mRNA export from the nucleus to the cytoplasm.
   4233..4333    +  CDS            Rev (fragment): human immunodeficiency virus 1 (HIV-1) Rev protein; rev; enhances nuclear export of unspliced and incompletely spliced viral mRNAs
   4383..4500    +  misc_feature   cPPT/CTS: central polypurine tract and central termination sequence of HIV-1
   4551..4791    +  promoter       U6 promoter: RNA polymerase III promoter for human U6 snRNA
   4821..4896    +  misc_RNA       gRNA scaffold: guide RNA scaffold for the Streptococcus pyogenes CRISPR/Cas9 system
   4914..4932    +  CDS            small t antigen (fragment): SV40 (simian virus 40) small t antigen
   4958..5169    +  promoter       EF-1α core promoter: core promoter for human elongation factor EF-1α
   5194..9297    +  CDS            Cas9: Cas9 (Csn1) endonuclease from the Streptococcus pyogenes Type II CRISPR/Cas system generates RNA-guided double strand breaks in DNA
   9435..10032   +  CDS            PuroR (fragment): puromycin N-acetyltransferase; pac from Streptomyces; confers resistance to puromycin
  10048..10636   +  misc_feature   WPRE: woodchuck hepatitis virus posttranscriptional regulatory element
  10687..10706   +  misc_feature   cPPT/CTS (fragment): central polypurine tract and central termination sequence of HIV-1
  10708..10941   +  LTR            3' LTR (ΔU3): self-inactivating 3' long terminal repeat (LTR) from HIV-1
  10973..11197   +  polyA_signal   bGH poly(A) signal: bovine growth hormone polyadenylation signal
  11201..11222   +  promoter       SV40 promoter (fragment): SV40 enhancer and early promoter
  11243..11671   +  rep_origin     f1 ori (sequence partly withheld): f1 bacteriophage origin of replication; arrow indicates direction of (+) strand synthesis
  11685..12014   +  promoter       SV40 promoter: SV40 enhancer and early promoter
  12062..12109   +  promoter       EM7 promoter: synthetic bacterial promoter&nbsp
  12128..12502   +  CDS            BleoR: antibiotic-binding protein; Sh ble from Streptoalloteichus hindustanus; confers resistance to bleomycin, phleomycin, and Zeocin™
  12512..12637   +  CDS            ble (fragment): BLE_KLEPN - Experimental evidence at protein level: Swiss-Prot protein existence level 1. Binding protein with a strong affinity to the bleomycin family of antibiotics. Binds to CL990; an antimitotic-antibiotic compound. From Klebsiella pneumoniae.
  12632..12753   +  polyA_signal   SV40 poly(A) signal: SV40 polyadenylation signal
  12824..12846   -  protein_bind   lac operator (fragment): The lac repressor binds to the lac operator to inhibit transcription in E. coli. This inhibition can be relieved by adding lactose or isopropyl-β-D-thiogalactopyranoside (IPTG). lac repressor encoded by lacI
  12850..12880   -  promoter       lac promoter: promoter for the E. coli lac operon
  12895..12916   -  protein_bind   CAP binding site: CAP binding activates transcription in the presence of cAMP. E. coli catabolite activator protein
  12929..8       -  CDS            lacI (fragment) (across the origin): lac repressor; lacI; The lac repressor binds to the lac operator to inhibit transcription in E. coli. This inhibition can be relieved by adding lactose or isopropyl-β-D-thiogalactopyranoside (IPTG).
