[The description below was written by a language model from this plasmid's Addgene catalogue record and pLannotate feature annotations shown in this document.]
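Description:
lentiCRISPR v2-sgDHODH-4 is a third-generation-style, self-inactivating HIV-1 lentiviral CRISPR vector built on the lentiCRISPR v2 backbone and designed to knock out human DHODH (dihydroorotate dehydrogenase, quinone) in mammalian cells. It is propagated in E. coli through a high-copy ColE1/pUC-type origin with ampicillin selection (AmpR under the bla promoter). An f1 origin is also present. The catalogue lists a size of about 12 kb, whereas the sequenced record is 13,013 nt.

The viral genome is transcribed in packaging cells from a CMV enhancer/promoter fused to a truncated 5' LTR. It carries the Ψ packaging signal with a gag fragment, the RRE for Rev-dependent nuclear export, and the cPPT/CTS, and it ends in a ΔU3 3' LTR followed by a bGH polyadenylation signal. Two expression units sit between the LTRs. In the first, a human U6 RNA polymerase III promoter drives the DHODH-targeting spacer joined to the Streptococcus pyogenes gRNA scaffold. In the second, an EF-1α core promoter drives S. pyogenes Cas9, followed downstream by a puromycin N-acetyltransferase coding sequence. The linker between these two coding sequences is not annotated in the feature table. A WPRE after this cassette enhances transcript expression.

Outside the LTRs, the backbone retains an SV40 promoter/EM7-driven BleoR cassette with an SV40 poly(A) signal, which is not packaged into virus. Because a single transduction delivers guide, nuclease and puromycin marker together, transduced cells can be selected and used to generate DHODH-deficient lines. The associated publication concerns DHODH-mediated defence against ferroptosis in cancer.
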