Addgene plasmid #186022: lentiCRISPR v2-sgDHODH-4
Purpose: knock out DHODH in mammalian cells
Depositing lab: Boyi Gan. Depositing organization: University of Texas MD Anderson Cancer Center. Publication: DHODH-mediated ferroptosis defence is a targetable vulnerability in cancer. Mao C, Liu X, Zhang Y, Lei G, Yan Y, Lee H, Koppula P, Wu S, Zhuang L, Fang B, Poyurovsky MV, Olszewski K, Gan B. Nature. 2021 May;593(7860):586-590. doi: 10.1038/s41586-021-03539-7. Epub 2021 May 12. PubMed 33981038.
Backbone
  Vector backbone: lentiCRISPR v2
  Backbone size w/o insert (bp): 12000
  Total vector size (bp): 12000
  Vector type: Lentiviral, CRISPR
  Selectable markers: Puromycin
Growth in bacteria
  Bacterial resistance: Ampicillin, 100 μg/mL
  Growth temperature: 37°C
  Growth strain: NEB Stable
  Copy number: High Copy
Gene/Insert
  Gene/Insert name: Dihydroorotate Dehydrogenase (Quinone)
  gRNA/shRNA sequence: TGAGTTGATAAATCCCGGAG
  Species: H. sapiens (human)
  Entrez Gene: DHODH (a.k.a. DHOdehase, POADS, URA1)
  Promoter: U6
  Cloning method: Unknown
  Sequencing primers: 5′ U6
Terms and licenses: Academic/Nonprofit Terms; Industry Terms: Not Available to Industry
How to cite: lentiCRISPR v2-sgDHODH-4 was a gift from Boyi Gan (Addgene plasmid # 186022 ; http://n2t.net/addgene:186022 ; RRID:Addgene_186022)
